>Addgene plasmid #53701 | pMiR-HPV16-E1-m4 | addgene partial sequence | sequence record 90610 | TK-pA-R 5'-ttgtctccttccgtgtttca-3'
GGTGGGCGAAGAACTCCAGCATGAGATCCCCGCGCTGGAGGATCATCCAGCCGGCGTCCCGGAAAACGAT
TCCGAAGCCCAACCTTTCATAGAAGGCGGCGGTGGAATCGAAATCTCGTGATGGCAGGTTGGGCGTCGCT
TGGTCGGTCATTTTCTTCGAATCTAGATGCCGCGGCCGCTCATAATGTGTTAGTATTTTGTCCTGACACA
CATTTAAACGTTGGCAAAGAGTCTCCATCGTTTTCCTTGTCCTCGTCCTCGTGCAAACTTAATCTGGACC
ACGTCCTTGAGAAAAAGGATTTCCAGTTCTTATCATTAAGCTCATACACTGGATTTCCGTTTTCGTCAAA
TGGAAACTCATTAGGAAATGTAAACACCACCAATCTATTATGTAAATAAGGCCACCTAGAATCTGTACCA
GCATTAATGTTAGATGTAATTAATAATGGAGGGCATTTTAGTTGTACCAATGGTCTATGCTTTACATCCA
TAGAAACTAAATTTCCATCCAATGCATTTCTTAAATTGTCATCTATGTAGTTCCAACAGGGCACTGTAGC
ATCATCTAACATACCTATTTTGGCATCTGCTAATGGTTGTAACCAAAAATGGCTTTTAGAATTTACAAAA
CATATTACAGACCCTTGCAGAAATTTCATTAAACTCATACCAAATAATGATTTACCTGTGTTAGCTGCAC
CATATAGTAATATGCAATTTTTTTTAGGTATGCCTTGCAAAAATCTTTTTAATGCAGTTAAAAATGACAT
AAACTCTACACCTTGATACCTTAAAAACATAACAATTTGCTTCCAATCACCTCCATCATCTACCCTATCA
CATCTATATTAAAACGATTGACTCATACTCATTTGTTTTTTTTCTGCTCGTTTATAATGTCTACACATTG
TTGCACAATCCTTTACAATTTTTGCCTGTGAATTACTTTTTAGAAAGGCACTTGCATTACTATTAGTGTC
TGCCAATTGTGCATATTTATATGCAATTTCACTATCGTCTACTATGTCATTATCGTAGGCCCATTG
