>Addgene plasmid #53701 | pMiR-HPV16-E1-m4 | addgene partial sequence | sequence record 90612 | CMV-F 5'-CGCAAATGGGCGGTAGGCGTG-3'
CTATATAAGCAGAGCTCGTTTAGTGAACCGTCAGAATTTTGTAATACGACTCACTATAGGGCGGCCGGGA
ATCGTCGACTGGATCCAGTACCGAGGAGATCTGCGCCGCGTTCGCCATGAGCGAGCTGATCAAGGAGAAC
ATGCACATGAAGCTGTACATGGAGGGCACCGTGAACAACCACCACTTCAAGTGCACATCCGAGGGCGAAG
GCAAGCCCTACGAGGGCACCCAGACCATGAAGATCAAGGTGGTCGAGGGCGGCCCTCTCCCCTTCGCCTT
CGACATCCTGGCTACCAGCTTCATGTACGGCAGCAAAGCCTTCATCAACCACACCCAGGGCATCCCCGAC
TTCTTTAAGCAGTCCTTCCCTGAGGGCTTCACATGGGAGAGAATCACCACATACGAAGACGGGGGCGTGC
TGACCGCTACCCAGGACACCAGCTTCCAGAACGGCTGCATCATCTACAACGTCAAGATCAACGGGGTGAA
CTTCCCATCCAACGGCCCTGTGATGCAGAAGAAAACACGCGGCTGGGAGGCCAACACCGAGATGCTGTAC
CCCGCTGACGGCGGCCTGAGAGGCCACAGCCAGATGGCCCTGAAGCTCGTGGGCGGGGGCTACCTGCACT
GCTCCTTCAAGACCACATACAGATCCAAGAAACCCGCTAAGAACCTCAAGATGCCCGGCTTCCACTTCGT
GGACCACAGACTGGAAAGAATCAAGGAGGCCGACAAAGAGACCTACGTCGAGCAGCACGAGATGGCTGTG
GCCAAGTACTGCGACCTCCCTAGCAAACTGGGGCACAGATCGCGTCCCTCGAGCAGAAACTCATCTCAGA
AGAGGATCTGGCAGCAAATGATATCCTGGATTACAAGGATGACGACGATAAGGTTTAAACGGCCGGCCGC
GGTCATAGCTGTTTCCTGAACAGATCCCGGGTGGCATCCCTGTGACCCCTCCCCAGTGCCTCTCCTGGCC
CTGGAAGTTGCCACTCCAGTGCCCACCAGCCTTGTCCTAATAAAATTAAGTTGCATCATTTTGTCTGACT
AGGTGTCCTTCTATAATATTATGGG
