>Addgene plasmid #53701 | pMiR-HPV16-E1-m4 | addgene partial sequence | sequence record 90614 | Fluc-F1 5'-AGAAGCTGCGCGGTGGTGTTGTG-3'
GGTGCCTAAAGGACTGACCGGCAAGTTGGACGCCCGCAAGATCCGCGAGATTCTCATTAAGGCCAAGAAG
GGCGGAAAGATCGCCGTGTAACAATTGGCAGAGCTCAGAATTCAATGGGCCTACGATAATGACATAGTAG
ACGATAGTGAAATTGCATATAAATATGCACAATTGGCAGACACTAATAGTAATGCAAGTGCCTTTCTAAA
AAGTAATTCACAGGCAAAAATTGTAAAGGATTGTGCAACAATGTGTAGACATTATAAACGAGCAGAAAAA
AAACAAATGAGTATGAGTCAATCGTTTTAATATAGATGTGATAGGGTAGATGATGGAGGTGATTGGAAGC
AAATTGTTATGTTTTTAAGGTATCAAGGTGTAGAGTTTATGTCATTTTTAACTGCATTAAAAAGATTTTT
GCAAGGCATACCTAAAAAAAATTGCATATTACTATATGGTGCAGCTAACACAGGTAAATCATTATTTGGT
ATGAGTTTAATGAAATTTCTGCAAGGGTCTGTAATATGTTTTGTAAATTCTAAAAGCCATTTTTGGTTAC
AACCATTAGCAGATGCCAAAATAGGTATGTTAGATGATGCTACAGTGCCCTGTTGGAACTACATAGATGA
CAATTTAAGAAATGCATTGGATGGAAATTTAGTTTCTATGGATGTAAAGCATAGACCATTGGTACAACTA
AAATGCCCTCCATTATTAATTACATCTAACATTAATGCTGGTACAGATTCTAGGTGGCCTTATTTACATA
ATAGATTGGTGGTGTTTACATTTCCTAATGAGTTTCCATTTGACGAAAACGGAAATCCAGTGTATGAGCT
TAATGATAAGAACTGGAAATCCTTTTTCTCAAGGACGTGGTCCAGATTAAGTTTGCACGAGGACGAGGAC
AAGGAAAACGATGGAGACTCTTTGCCAACGTTTAAATGTGTGTCAGGACAAAATACTAACACATTATGAG
CGGCCGCGGCATCTAGATTCGAAGAAAATGACCGACCAAGCGACGCCCAACCTGCCATCA
