[The description below was written by a language model from this plasmid's Addgene catalogue record.]
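Description:
pMiR-HPV16-E1-m4 is a luciferase reporter plasmid built on the commercial pMiR-Target backbone (Origene), a vector designed for testing microRNA target sites by placing candidate sequences downstream of a luciferase coding region so that they act as part of the reporter transcript's 3′ untranslated region. The total construct is about 8.8 kb, of which roughly 7.9 kb is backbone. It is propagated in E. coli under kanamycin selection; the copy number is not recorded, and the record does not list the origin of replication, the promoter driving luciferase, or any other backbone elements.

The insert is an 867 bp partial fragment of the human papillomavirus type 16 E1 region, cloned between EcoRI and NotI sites, both of which remain intact. It carries a point mutation in a predicted miR-375 binding site designated m4; the exact change is not given in the record, which refers to the associated publication for details. The stated purpose describes the reporter as an assay for HPV16 E7, whereas the plasmid name and insert field specify E1, a discrepancy the record does not resolve.

The construct is intended as a mutant control in miRNA targeting experiments. If miR-375 represses a wild-type version of the reporter by binding the viral sequence, disrupting the site should relieve that repression and restore luciferase activity, which would show that regulation depends on that specific site. This fits the associated study of how miR-375 regulates HPV transcripts and related host factors.
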