Addgene plasmid #53701: pMiR-HPV16-E1-m4
Purpose: Luciferase reporter assay for HPV16 E7 with point mutation on miR-375 binding site
Depositing lab: Edward Chan. Depositing organization: University of Florida. Publication: miR-375 activates p21 and suppresses telomerase activity by coordinately regulating HPV E6/E7, E6AP, CIP2A, and 14-3-3zeta. Jung HM, Phillips BL, Chan EK. Mol Cancer. 2014 Apr 8;13(1):80. doi: 10.1186/1476-4598-13-80. PubMed 24708873.
Backbone
  Vector backbone: pMiR-Target
  Backbone manufacturer: Origene
  Backbone size w/o insert (bp): 7900
  Total vector size (bp): 8767
  Vector type: Luciferase
Growth in bacteria
  Bacterial resistance: Kanamycin, 50 μg/mL
  Growth temperature: 37°C
  Growth strain: DH5alpha
  Copy number: Unknown
Gene/Insert
  Gene/Insert name: HPV16-E1(partial)
  Species: Human papillomavirus
  Insert size (bp): 867
  Mutation: Mutation in miR-375 binding site m4 (refer to citation)
  GenBank ID: K02718
  Cloning method: Restriction Enzyme; 5′ cloning site EcoR1 (not destroyed); 3′ cloning site Not1 (not destroyed)
  Sequencing primers: 5′ AGAAGCTGCGCGGTGGTGTTGTG; 3′ CTGGAGGATCATCCAGCCGGCGT
Terms and licenses: Academic/Nonprofit Terms; Industry Terms: Not Available to Industry
How to cite: pMiR-HPV16-E1-m4 was a gift from Edward Chan (Addgene plasmid # 53701 ; http://n2t.net/addgene:53701 ; RRID:Addgene_53701)
